Addgene plasmid #217179: pCMV-hAT-3_AMi
Purpose: Mammalian expression vector for expression of hAT-3_AMi transposase (CMV promoter)
Depositing lab: Yong E Zhang. Depositing organization: Institute of Zoology, Chinese Academy of Sciences. Publication: Heterologous survey of 130 DNA transposons in human cells highlights their functional divergence and expands the genome engineering toolbox. Zhang T, Tan S, Tang N, Li Y, Zhang C, Sun J, Guo Y, Gao H, Cai Y, Sun W, Wang C, Fu L, Ma H, Wu Y, Hu X, Zhang X, Gee P, Yan W, Zhao Y, Chen Q, Guo B, Wang H, Zhang YE. Cell. 2024 Jul 11;187(14):3741-3760.e30. doi: 10.1016/j.cell.2024.05.007. Epub 2024 Jun 5. PubMed 38843831.
Backbone
  Vector backbone: pCMV
  Vector type: Mammalian Expression
Growth in bacteria
  Bacterial resistance: Ampicillin, 100 μg/mL
  Growth temperature: 37°C
  Growth strain: DH5alpha
  Copy number: High Copy
Gene/Insert
  Gene/Insert name: hAT-3_AMi transposase
  Species: Synthetic
  Cloning method: Restriction Enzyme; 5′ cloning site Unknown (unknown if destroyed); 3′ cloning site Unknown (unknown if destroyed)
Terms and licenses: Academic/Nonprofit Terms; Industry Terms: Not Available to Industry
How to cite: pCMV-hAT-3_AMi was a gift from Yong E Zhang (Addgene plasmid # 217179 ; http://n2t.net/addgene:217179 ; RRID:Addgene_217179)
