[The description below was written by a language model from this plasmid's Addgene catalogue record and pLannotate feature annotations shown in this document.]
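Description:
pCMV-hAT-3_AMi is a 6.4 kb mammalian expression plasmid built on a pCMV backbone to produce the hAT-3_AMi transposase, a synthetic coding sequence for a hAT-superfamily DNA transposase, in cultured mammalian cells. Transcription is driven by the human cytomegalovirus immediate-early enhancer and promoter and terminated by the bovine growth hormone polyadenylation signal. The automated annotation does not label the transposase open reading frame itself, but an unannotated stretch of roughly 2 kb lies between the T7 promoter just downstream of CMV and the inward-facing SP6 promoter ahead of the bGH poly(A). This is where the insert is expected to sit. The flanking phage promoters are standard for this backbone type and can serve for in vitro transcription or as sequencing primer sites. No epitope tag or reporter is annotated, and the cloning sites used are recorded as unknown.

In E. coli the plasmid is maintained at high copy through a ColE1/pUC-type origin and selected with ampicillin via the β-lactamase gene and its native promoter. An f1 origin is also present. Downstream of the expression cassette is an SV40 early promoter followed by only a short fragment of a bleomycin-resistance (ble) gene and an SV40 poly(A) signal, so the mammalian selection cassette appears truncated and no functional eukaryotic marker is evident from the table. Other small hits, including the HIV-1 LTR, lacI and bom fragments and the lac promoter/operator, look like backbone remnants.

The plasmid comes from a survey of DNA transposon activity in human cells. It would serve as the helper supplying transposase in trans, presumably alongside a matching donor transposon plasmid that is not part of this record.
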