Features (pLannotate 1.2.2; 19 found; start..end, strand, type, name):
      1..380     +  enhancer       CMV enhancer: human cytomegalovirus immediate early enhancer
    381..584     +  promoter       CMV promoter: human cytomegalovirus (CMV) immediate early promoter
    580..613     +  LTR            5' LTR (truncated) (fragment): truncated 5' long terminal repeat (LTR) from HIV-1
    629..647     +  promoter       T7 promoter: promoter for bacteriophage T7 RNA polymerase
   2607..2625    -  promoter       SP6 promoter: promoter for bacteriophage SP6 RNA polymerase
   2651..2875    +  polyA_signal   bGH poly(A) signal: bovine growth hormone polyadenylation signal
   2879..2900    +  promoter       SV40 promoter (fragment): SV40 enhancer and early promoter
   2921..3349    +  rep_origin     f1 ori (sequence partly withheld): f1 bacteriophage origin of replication; arrow indicates direction of (+) strand synthesis
   3363..3692    +  promoter       SV40 promoter: SV40 enhancer and early promoter
   3705..3863    +  CDS            ble (fragment): BLE_KLEPN - Experimental evidence at protein level: Swiss-Prot protein existence level 1. Binding protein with a strong affinity to the bleomycin family of antibiotics. Binds to CL990; an antimitotic-antibiotic compound. From Klebsiella pneumoniae.
   3858..3979    +  polyA_signal   SV40 poly(A) signal: SV40 polyadenylation signal
   4052..4068    -  protein_bind   lac operator: The lac repressor binds to the lac operator to inhibit transcription in E. coli. This inhibition can be relieved by adding lactose or isopropyl-β-D-thiogalactopyranoside (IPTG). lac repressor encoded by lacI
   4076..4106    -  promoter       lac promoter: promoter for the E. coli lac operon
   4121..4142    -  protein_bind   CAP binding site: CAP binding activates transcription in the presence of cAMP. E. coli catabolite activator protein
   4155..4247    -  CDS            lacI (fragment): lac repressor; lacI; The lac repressor binds to the lac operator to inhibit transcription in E. coli. This inhibition can be relieved by adding lactose or isopropyl-β-D-thiogalactopyranoside (IPTG).
   4430..5018    -  rep_origin     ori: high-copy-number ColE1/pMB1/pBR322/pUC origin of replication
   5189..6049    -  CDS            AmpR: β-lactamase; bla; confers resistance to ampicillin, carbenicillin, and related antibiotics
   6050..6154    -  promoter       AmpR promoter: bla
   6213..6265    -  misc_feature   bom (fragment): basis of mobility region from pBR322
>Addgene plasmid #217179 | pCMV-hAT-3_AMi | addgene full sequence | sequence record 444287 | Addgene NGS Result
GACATTGATTATTGACTAGTTATTAATAGTAATCAATTACGGGGTCATTAGTTCATAGCCCATATATGGA
GTTCCGCGTTACATAACTTACGGTAAATGGCCCGCCTGGCTGACCGCCCAACGACCCCCGCCCATTGACG
TCAATAATGACGTATGTTCCCATAGTAACGCCAATAGGGACTTTCCATTGACGTCAATGGGTGGAGTATT
TACGGTAAACTGCCCACTTGGCAGTACATCAAGTGTATCATATGCCAAGTACGCCCCCTATTGACGTCAA
TGACGGTAAATGGCCCGCCTGGCATTATGCCCAGTACATGACCTTATGGGACTTTCCTACTTGGCAGTAC
ATCTACGTATTAGTCATCGCTATTACCATGGTGATGCGGTTTTGGCAGTACATCAATGGGCGTGGATAGC
GGTTTGACTCACGGGGATTTCCAAGTCTCCACCCCATTGACGTCAATGGGAGTTTGTTTTGGCACCAAAA
TCAACGGGACTTTCCAAAATGTCGTAACAACTCCGCCCCATTGACGCAAATGGGCGGTAGGCGTGTACGG
TGGGAGGTCTATATAAGCAGAGCTCTCTGGCTAACTAGAGAACCCACTGCTTACTGGCTTATCGAAATTA
ATACGACTCACTATAGGGAGACCCAAGCTTGGTACCGAGCTCGGATCCACTAGTAACGGCCGCCAGTGTG
CTGGAATTCGCCGCCACCATGTGCAAGTTTGTGCAGCGCTGCAAATTATCGGGCCGCATTGATTCAGTTC
TGAGCGCGCAGTTTGAAAAAGAATGCAGCTACTGGCGCAAGGTTCTGCGTCGTGTGGTGGCGACCGTTAA
ACTGCTGAGCAGCTTAGGTCTGCCTTTACGCGGCCACGATGAAAGCTCACTGAGCAACCGCAAAGGCAAC
TTCCTGACCTGCCTGGAATACCTGAGCGAGTTTGATGACTTCCTGAAAGAGCATCTGAAGAACTACCAGT
ATTGCGGCAGCGGCAAGACCAACTTTCTGACCCATCAGACCTACGATGAGTTTATCACCATCATGGCGGA
GCGTCTGCGTAACCAGTTCACCGATGAAGTGAAAGACGCGAAATACTACAGCATTATTGTGGACAGCACC
CCTGATGTGAGCCATGTGGATCAGCTGACCCTGATTCTGCGTTACGTGACCGGTAACGGCGAAGTGGTGG
AACGCTTTCTGTGCTTTGTGCCTCTGAAGAGCCATACCAGCGAGTGTCTGGAAACCACCGTGCTGGAGAT
TATTGCGAACCTGGGCCTGGACATTAAGAACTGCCATGGCCAGAGCTTTGACAACGCCGCGAACATGGCG
GGTAAATATAGCGGTCTGCAGGCGCGTTTAAACAATGCAAGCCCGAGCGCGTTATTTATTCCTTGCAGCA
GCCATAGCCTGAACCTGATTTGTAACGCGGCGGCGGAATCATGTGAAGGCGCAACCCACTTCTTCTATTT
TGTGCAGAACGTGTATGCGTTTTTTAGCGTGAGCACCCATCGCTGGAGCATGCTGCAAAGCCATCTGGAG
CAGGCCAACGAAAAACACCTGACCGTGAAGCGCATATGCGATACCCGTTGGTCAGCGCGTGCGGATGCGG
TTTTAGCGCTGAAAATGAGCTACGACGACATCAAAAAAACCCTGCTGGATATCGCGACCAGCAACTCAGA
AAAGCCGCGCGCGAAAACCGAAGCGAAAAGCCTGGCCGAGAAGTTTGAGAAATATGACATCGCCGTGTTT
ACCCTGTTATGGAACCGCCTGCTGCAACGCATTAACGCGGTGAGCAAACTGCTGCAGAAAGTGGATACCA
ACCTGCTGAATGCGGCGCAATTACTGGCGAGCGTGAAAAGCTTCGTGATGGAGGTGCGCAACGATTATAG
CAGCGTGGAAGCCGAAGCGTTAACCCTGACCGAAAACATTGGCAGCAGCGACATTAGCGACGAAAAACGC
AAGAAAAGCCGCAAACTGTTTTTCGATGAGACTCGCGATAACGAAATTAACCTGAAGGGCAAAGAGAAGA
TTATCGTGGAAACCGTGAACGTGATTTGCGATACCATTATTGTGCAGCTGCAGAGCCGTGGCAAGAGCCT
GAAAAAAACCGTGAACCTGTTTTGCGTGTTTTTCGATCGCAGCATGGATGAAAACGCGAAAAGCCACTAC
AGCAAAAAACTGAGCGAGTTTTACCGCGAAGATATTGATACCAACCTGTTTGAGGATGAGGTGAAGCACT
TCATCCACTTCATTGAAAACGACGAGGTGTGTGCGTCACGTAGCCCTGTGGATTTATATCGCCTGGTGCG
CGATGGTCTGCAAGCCACCTTTCCGAACGTGGAAACCATCCTGAAAATCTTTCTGACCATTCCTGTGACC
AACGCATCAGGCGAACGCAGCTTTTCAGTGCTGAAGCGCGTGAAGAACTACCTGCGCAACACCATGAGCC
AGGAACATCTGACCAGCAGCGCGATTCTGACCATTGAAAGCGCCAGCCTGCAGAACATTACCTATGACGA
TCTGATCGACGATTTCGTGAAGAAAAAGTGCCGCAAGAAGGCGATCTAATGAGCGGCCGCTCGAGCATGC
ATCTAGAGGGCCCTATTCTATAGTGTCACCTAAATGCTAGAGCTCGCTGATCAGCCTCGACTGTGCCTTC
TAGTTGCCAGCCATCTGTTGTTTGCCCCTCCCCCGTGCCTTCCTTGACCCTGGAAGGTGCCACTCCCACT
GTCCTTTCCTAATAAAATGAGGAAATTGCATCGCATTGTCTGAGTAGGTGTCATTCTATTCTGGGGGGTG
GGGTGGGGCAGGACAGCAAGGGGGAGGATTGGGAAGACAATAGCAGGCATGCTGGGGATGCGGTGGGCTC
TATGGCTTCTGAGGCGGAAAGAACCAGCTGGGGCTCTAGGGGGTATCCCC
[124 nt withheld, positions 2921-3044]
C
[91 nt withheld, positions 3046-3136]
A
[49 nt withheld, positions 3138-3186]
CCTTTGACGTTGGAGTCCACGTTCTTT
[37 nt withheld, positions 3214-3250]
ACCCTATCTCGGTCTATTCTTTTGATTTATAAGGGATTTTGCCGATTTCGGCCTATTGGTTAAAAAATGA
GCTGATTTAACAAAAATTTAACGCGAATTAATTCTGTGGAATGTGTGTCAGTTAGGGTGTGGAAAGTCCC
CAGGCTCCCCAGCAGGCAGAAGTATGCAAAGCATGCATCTCAATTAGTCAGCAACCAGGTGTGGAAAGTC
CCCAGGCTCCCCAGCAGGCAGAAGTATGCAAAGCATGCATCTCAATTAGTCAGCAACCATAGTCCCGCCC
CTAACTCCGCCCATCCCGCCCCTAACTCCGCCCAGTTCCGCCCATTCTCCGCCCCATGGCTGACTAATTT
TTTTTATTTATGCAGAGGCCGAGGCCGCCTCTGCCTCTGAGCTATTCCAGAAGTAGTGAGGAGGCTTTTT
TGGAGGCCTAGGCTTTTGCAAAAAGCTCCCCGAAATGACCGACCAAGCGACGCCCAACCTGCCATCACGA
GATTTCGATTCCACCGCCGCCTTCTATGAAAGGTTGGGCTTCGGAATCGTTTTCCGGGACGCCGGCTGGA
TGATCCTCCAGCGCGGGGATCTCATGCTGGAGTTCTTCGCCCACCCCAACTTGTTTATTGCAGCTTATAA
TGGTTACAAATAAAGCAATAGCATCACAAATTTCACAAATAAAGCATTTTTTTCACTGCATTCTAGTTGT
GGTTTGTCCAAACTCATCAATGTATCTTATCATGTCTGTATACCGTCGACCTCTAGCTAGAGCTTGGCGT
AATCATGGTCATAGCTGTTTCCTGTGTGAAATTGTTATCCGCTCACAATTCCACACAACATACGAGCCGG
AAGCATAAAGTGTAAAGCCTGGGGTGCCTAATGAGTGAGCTAACTCACATTAATTGCGTTGCGCTCACTG
CCCGCTTTCCAGTCGGGAAACCTGTCGTGCCAGCTGCATTAATGAATCGGCCAACGCGCGGGGAGAGGCG
GTTTGCGTATTGGGCGCTCTTCCGCTTCCTCGCTCACTGACTCGCTGCGCTCGGTCGTTCGGCTGCGGCG
AGCGGTATCAGCTCACTCAAAGGCGGTAATACGGTTATCCACAGAATCAGGGGATAACGCAGGAAAGAAC
ATGTGAGCAAAAGGCCAGCAAAAGGCCAGGAACCGTAAAAAGGCCGCGTTGCTGGCGTTTTTCCATAGGC
TCCGCCCCCCTGACGAGCATCACAAAAATCGACGCTCAAGTCAGAGGTGGCGAAACCCGACAGGACTATA
AAGATACCAGGCGTTTCCCCCTGGAAGCTCCCTCGTGCGCTCTCCTGTTCCGACCCTGCCGCTTACCGGA
TACCTGTCCGCCTTTCTCCCTTCGGGAAGCGTGGCGCTTTCTCATAGCTCACGCTGTAGGTATCTCAGTT
CGGTGTAGGTCGTTCGCTCCAAGCTGGGCTGTGTGCACGAACCCCCCGTTCAGCCCGACCGCTGCGCCTT
ATCCGGTAACTATCGTCTTGAGTCCAACCCGGTAAGACACGACTTATCGCCACTGGCAGCAGCCACTGGT
AACAGGATTAGCAGAGCGAGGTATGTAGGCGGTGCTACAGAGTTCTTGAAGTGGTGGCCTAACTACGGCT
ACACTAGAAGAACAGTATTTGGTATCTGCGCTCTGCTGAAGCCAGTTACCTTCGGAAAAAGAGTTGGTAG
CTCTTGATCCGGCAAACAAACCACCGCTGGTAGCGGTGGTTTTTTTGTTTGCAAGCAGCAGATTACGCGC
AGAAAAAAAGGATCTCAAGAAGATCCTTTGATCTTTTCTACGGGGTCTGACGCTCAGTGGAACGAAAACT
CACGTTAAGGGATTTTGGTCATGAGATTATCAAAAAGGATCTTCACCTAGATCCTTTTAAATTAAAAATG
AAGTTTTAAATCAATCTAAAGTATATATGAGTAAACTTGGTCTGACAGTTACCAATGCTTAATCAGTGAG
GCACCTATCTCAGCGATCTGTCTATTTCGTTCATCCATAGTTGCCTGACTCCCCGTCGTGTAGATAACTA
CGATACGGGAGGGCTTACCATCTGGCCCCAGTGCTGCAATGATACCGCGAGACCCACGCTCACCGGCTCC
AGATTTATCAGCAATAAACCAGCCAGCCGGAAGGGCCGAGCGCAGAAGTGGTCCTGCAACTTTATCCGCC
TCCATCCAGTCTATTAATTGTTGCCGGGAAGCTAGAGTAAGTAGTTCGCCAGTTAATAGTTTGCGCAACG
TTGTTGCCATTGCTACAGGCATCGTGGTGTCACGCTCGTCGTTTGGTATGGCTTCATTCAGCTCCGGTTC
CCAACGATCAAGGCGAGTTACATGATCCCCCATGTTGTGCAAAAAAGCGGTTAGCTCCTTCGGTCCTCCG
ATCGTTGTCAGAAGTAAGTTGGCCGCAGTGTTATCACTCATGGTTATGGCAGCACTGCATAATTCTCTTA
CTGTCATGCCATCCGTAAGATGCTTTTCTGTGACTGGTGAGTACTCAACCAAGTCATTCTGAGAATAGTG
TATGCGGCGACCGAGTTGCTCTTGCCCGGCGTCAATACGGGATAATACCGCGCCACATAGCAGAACTTTA
AAAGTGCTCATCATTGGAAAACGTTCTTCGGGGCGAAAACTCTCAAGGATCTTACCGCTGTTGAGATCCA
GTTCGATGTAACCCACTCGTGCACCCAACTGATCTTCAGCATCTTTTACTTTCACCAGCGTTTCTGGGTG
AGCAAAAACAGGAAGGCAAAATGCCGCAAAAAAGGGAATAAGGGCGACACGGAAATGTTGAATACTCATA
CTCTTCCTTTTTCAATATTATTGAAGCATTTATCAGGGTTATTGTCTCATGAGCGGATACATATTTGAAT
GTATTTAGAAAAATAAACAAATAGGGGTTCCGCGCACATTTCCCCGAAAAGTGCCACCTGACGTCGACGG
ATCGGGAGATCTCCCGATCCCCTATGGTGCACTCTCAGTACAATCTGCTCTGATGCCGCATAGTTAAGCC
AGTATCTGCTCCCTGCTTGTGTGTTGGAGGTCGCTGAGTAGTGCGCGAGCAAAATTTAAGCTACAACAAG
GCAAGGCTTGACCGACAATTGCATGAAGAATCTGCTTAGGGTTAGGCGTTTTGCGCTGCTTCGCGATGTA
CGGGCCAGATATACGCGTT
